>Addgene plasmid #41583 | pCAGGS-mCherry Sequencing Result | analyzer sequence | sequence record 334616
GTCGACATTGATTATTGACTAGTTATTAATAGTAATCAATTACGGGGTCATTAGTTCATAGCCCATATAT
GGAGTTCCGCGTTACATAACTTACGGTAAATGGCCCGCCTGGCTGACCGCCCAACGACCCCCGCCCATTG
ACGTCAATAATGACGTATGTTCCCATAGTAACGCCAATAGGGACTTTCCATTGACGTCAATGGGTGGAGT
ATTTACGGTAAACTGCCCACTTGGCAGTACATCAAGTGTATCATATGCCAAGTACGCCCCCTATTGACGT
CAATGACGGTAAATGGCCCGCCTGGCATTATGCCCAGTACATGACCTTATGGGACTTTCCTACTTGGCAG
TACATCTACGTATTAGTCATCGCTATTACCATGGTCGAGGTGAGCCCCACGTTCTGCTTCACTCTCCCCA
TCTCCCCCCCCTCCCCACCCCCAATTTTGTATTTATTTATTTTTTAATTATTTTGTGCAGCGATGGGGGC
GGGGGGGGGGGGGGGGCGCGCGCCRGGSGGGGSGGGGSGGGGSGRGGGGSGGGGSGGGGSGAGGCGGAGA
GGTGCGGCGGCAGCCAATCAGAGCGGCGCGCTCCGAAAGTTTCCTTTTATGGCGAGGCGGCGGCGGCGGC
GGCCCTATAAAAAGCGAAGCGCGCGGCGGGCGGGAGTCGCTGCGCGCTGCCTTCGCCCCGTGCCCCGCTC
CGCCGCCGCCTCGCGCCGCCCGCCCCGGCTCTGACTGACCGCGTTACTCCCACAGGTGAGCGGGCGGGAC
GGCCCTTCTCCTCCGGGCTGTAATTAGCGCTTGGTTTAATGACGGCTTGTTTCTTTTCTGTGGCTGCGTG
AAAGCCTTGAGGGGCTCCGGGAGGGCCCTTTGTGCGGGGGGAGCGGCTCGGGGGGTGCGTGCGTGTGTGT
GTGCGTGGGGAGCGCCGCGTGCGGCTCCGCGCTGCCCGGCGGCTGTGAGCGCTGCGGGCGCGGCGCGGGG
CTTTGTGCGCTCCGCAGTGTGCGCGAGGGGAGCGCGGCCGGGGGCGGTGCCCCGCGGTGCGGGGGGGGCT
GCGAGGGGAACAAAGGCTGCGTGCGGGGTGTGTGCGTGGGGGGGTGAGCAGGGGGTGTGGGCGCGTCGGT
CGGGCTGCAACCCCCCCTGCACCCCCCTCCCCGAGTTGCTGAGCACGGCCCGGCTTCGGGTGCGGGGCTC
CGTACGGGGCGTGGCGCGGGGCTCGCCGTGCCGGGCGGGGGGTGGCGGCAGGTGGGGGTGCCGGGCGGGG
CGGGGCCGCCTCGGGCCGGGGAGGGCTCGGGGGAGGGGCGCGGCGGCCCCCGGAGCGCCGGCGGCTGTCG
AGGCGCGGCGAGCCGCAGCCATTGCCTTTTATGGTAATCGTGCGAGAGGGCGCAGGGACTTCCTTTGTCC
CAAATCTGTGCGGAGCCGAAATCTGGGAGGCGCCGCCGCACCCCCTCTAGCGGGCGCGGGGCGAAGCGGT
GCGGCGCCGGCAGGAAGGAAATGGGCGGGGAGGGCCTTCGTGCGTCGCCGCGCCGCCGTCCCCTTCTCCC
TCTCCAGCCTCGGGGCTGTCCGCGGGGGGACGGCTGCCTTCGGGGGGGACGGGGCAGGGCGGGGTTCGGC
TTCTGGCGTGTGACCGGCGGCTCTAGAGCCTCTGCTAACCATGTTCATGCCTTCTTCTTTTTCCTACAGC
TCCTGGGCAACGTGCTGGTTATTGTGCTGTCTCATCATTTTGGCAAAGAATTCTAGCGCCACCATGGTGA
GCAAGGGCGAGGAGGATAACATGGCCATCATCAAGGAGTTCATGCGCTTCAAGGTGCACATGGAGGGCTC
CGTGAACGGCCACGAGTTCGAGATCGAGGGCGAGGGCGAGGGCCGCCCCTACGAGGGCACCCAGACCGCC
AAGCTGAAGGTGACCAAGGGTGGCCCCCTGCCCTTCGCCTGGGACATCCTGTCCCCTCAGTTCATGTACG
GCTCCAAGGCCTACGTGAAGCACCCCGCCGACATCCCCGACTACTTGAAGCTGTCCTTCCCCGAGGGCTT
CAAGTGGGAGCGCGTGATGAACTTCGAGGACGGCGGCGTGGTGACCGTGACCCAGGACTCCTCCCTGCAG
GACGGCGAGTTCATCTACAAGGTGAAGCTGCGCGGCACCAACTTCCCCTCCGACGGCCCCGTAATGCAGA
AGAAGACCATGGGCTGGGAGGCCTCCTCCGAGCGGATGTACCCCGAGGACGGCGCCCTGAAGGGCGAGAT
CAAGCAGAGGCTGAAGCTGAAGGACGGCGGCCACTACGACGCTGAGGTCAAGACCACCTACAAGGCCAAG
AAGCCCGTGCAGCTGCCCGGCGCCTACAACGTCAACATCAAGTTGGACATCACCTCCCACAACGAGGACT
ACACCATCGTGGAACAGTACGAACGCGCCGAGGGCCGCCACTCCACCGGCGGCATGGACGAGCTGTACAA
GTCCGGACTCAGATCTCGATCTTTTTCCCTCTGCCAAAAATTATGGGGACATCATGAAGCCCCTTGAGCA
TCTGACTTCTGGCTAATAAAGGAAATTTATTTTCATTGCAATAGTGTGTTGGAATTTTTTGTGTCTCTCA
CTCGGAAGGACATATGGGAGGGCAAATCATTTAAAACATCAGAATGAGTATTTGGTTTAGAGTTTGGCAA
CATATGCCCATATGCTGGCTGCCATGAACAAAGGTTGGCTATAAAGAGGTCATCAGTATATGAAACAGCC
CCCTGCTGTCCATTCCTTATTCCATAGAAAAGCCTTGACTTGAGGTTAGATTTTTTTTATATTTTGTTTT
GTGTTATTTTTTTCTTTAACATCCCTAAAATTTTCCTTACATGTTTTACTAGCCAGATTTTTCCTCCTCT
CCTGACTACTCCCAGTCATAGCTGTCCCTCTTCTCTTATGGAGATCCCTCGACCTGCAGCCCAAGCTTGG
CGTAATCATGGTCATAGCTGTTTCCTGTGTGAAATTGTTATCCGCTCACAATTCCACACAACATACGAGC
CGGAAGCATAAAGTGTAAAGCCTGGGGTGCCTAATGAGTGAGCTAACTCACATTAATTGCGTTGCGCTCA
CTGCCCGCTTTCCAGTCGGGAAACCTGTCGTGCCAGCGGATCCGCATCTCAATTAGTCAGCAACCATAGT
CCCGCCCCTAACTCCGCCCATCCCGCCCCTAACTCCGCCCAGTTCCGCCCATTCTCCGCCCCATGGCTGA
CTAATTTTTTTTATTTATGCAGAGGCCGAGGCCGCCTCGGCCTCTGAGCTATTCCAGAAGTAGTGAGGAG
GCTTTTTTGGAGGCCTAGGCTTTTGCAAAAAGCTAACTTGTTTATTGCAGCTTATAATGGTTACAAATAA
AGCAATAGCATCACAAATTTCACAAATAAAGCATTTTTTTCACTGCATTCTAGTTGTGGTTTGTCCAAAC
TCATCAATGTATCTTATCATGTCTGGATCCGCTGCATTAATGAATCGGCCAACGCGCGGGGAGAGGCGGT
TTGCGTATTGGGCGCTCTTCCGCTTCCTCGCTCACTGACTCGCTGCGCTCGGTCGTTCGGCTGCGGCGAG
CGGTATCAGCTCACTCAAAGGCGGTAATACGGTTATCCACAGAATCAGGGGATAACGCAGGAAAGAACAT
GTGAGCAAAAGGCCAGCAAAAGGCCAGGAACCGTAAAAAGGCCGCGTTGCTGGCGTTTTTCCATAGGCTC
CGCCCCCCTGACGAGCATCACAAAAATCGACGCTCAAGTCAGAGGTGGCGAAACCCGACAGGACTATAAA
GATACCAGGCGTTTCCCCCTGGAAGCTCCCTCGTGCGCTCTCCTGTTCCGACCCTGCCGCTTACCGGATA
CCTGTCCGCCTTTCTCCCTTCGGGAAGCGTGGCGCTTTCTCATAGCTCACGCTGTAGGTATCTCAGTTCG
GTGTAGGTCGTTCGCTCCAAGCTGGGCTGTGTGCACGAACCCCCCGTTCAGCCCGACCGCTGCGCCTTAT
CCGGTAACTATCGTCTTGAGTCCAACCCGGTAAGACACGACTTATCGCCACTGGCAGCAGCCACTGGTAA
CAGGATTAGCAGAGCGAGGTATGTAGGCGGTGCTACAGAGTTCTTGAAGTGGTGGCCTAACTACGGCTAC
ACTAGAAGAACAGTATTTGGTATCTGCGCTCTGCTGAAGCCAGTTACCTTCGGAAAAAGAGTTGGTAGCT
CTTGATCCGGCAAACAAACCACCGCTGGTAGCGGTGGTTTTTTTGTTTGCAAGCAGCAGATTACGCGCAG
AAAAAAAGGATCTCAAGAAGATCCTTTGATCTTTTCTACGGGGTCTGACGCTCAGTGGAACGAAAACTCA
CGTTAAGGGATTTTGGTCATGAGATTATCAAAAAGGATCTTCACCTAGATCCTTTTAAATTAAAAATGAA
GTTTTAAATCAATCTAAAGTATATATGAGTAAACTTGGTCTGACAGTTACCAATGCTTAATCAGTGAGGC
ACCTATCTCAGCGATCTGTCTATTTCGTTCATCCATAGTTGCCTGACTCCCCGTCGTGTAGATAACTACG
ATACGGGAGGGCTTACCATCTGGCCCCAGTGCTGCAATGATACCGCGAGACCCACGCTCACCGGCTCCAG
ATTTATCAGCAATAAACCAGCCAGCCGGAAGGGCCGAGCGCAGAAGTGGTCCTGCAACTTTATCCGCCTC
CATCCAGTCTATTAATTGTTGCCGGGAAGCTAGAGTAAGTAGTTCGCCAGTTAATAGTTTGCGCAACGTT
GTTGCCATTGCTACAGGCATCGTGGTGTCACGCTCGTCGTTTGGTATGGCTTCATTCAGCTCCGGTTCCC
AACGATCAAGGCGAGTTACATGATCCCCCATGTTGTGCAAAAAAGCGGTTAGCTCCTTCGGTCCTCCGAT
CGTTGTCAGAAGTAAGTTGGCCGCAGTGTTATCACTCATGGTTATGGCAGCACTGCATAATTCTCTTACT
GTCATGCCATCCGTAAGATGCTTTTCTGTGACTGGTGAGTACTCAACCAAGTCATTCTGAGAATAGTGTA
TGCGGCGACCGAGTTGCTCTTGCCCGGCGTCAATACGGGATAATACCGCGCCACATAGCAGAACTTTAAA
AGTGCTCATCATTGGAAAACGTTCTTCGGGGCGAAAACTCTCAAGGATCTTACCGCTGTTGAGATCCAGT
TCGATGTAACCCACTCGTGCACCCAACTGATCTTCAGCATCTTTTACTTTCACCAGCGTTTCTGGGTGAG
CAAAAACAGGAAGGCAAAATGCCGCAAAAAAGGGAATAAGGGCGACACGGAAATGTTGAATACTCATACT
CTTCCTTTTTCAATATTATTGAAGCATTTATCAGGGTTATTGTCTCATGAGCGGATACATATTTGAATGT
ATTTAGAAAAATAAACAAATAGGGGTTCCGCGCACATTTCCCCGAAAAGTGCCACCTGG
Features (pLannotate 1.2.2; 18 found; start..end, strand, type, name):
      4..383     +  enhancer       CMV enhancer: human cytomegalovirus immediate early enhancer
    385..662     +  promoter       chicken β-actin promoter: No description available
    663..1679    +  intron         chimeric intron: chimera between introns from chicken β-actin and rabbit β-globin
   1677..1733    +  CDS            HBB (fragment): HBB_LEPEU - Experimental evidence at protein level: Swiss-Prot protein existence level 1. Involved in oxygen transport from the lung to the various peripheral tissues. From Lepus europaeus (European hare).
   1744..2451    +  CDS            mCherry: mCherry is a basic (constitutively fluorescent) red fluorescent protein published in 2004, derived from Discosoma sp.. It is reported to be a very rapidly-maturing monomer with low acid sensitivity.
   2452..2469    +  misc_feature   MCS (fragment): multiple cloning site
   2535..2590    +  polyA_signal   β-globin poly(A) signal: rabbit β-globin polyadenylation signal (Gil and Proudfoot, 1987)
   2975..2991    -  protein_bind   lac operator: The lac repressor binds to the lac operator to inhibit transcription in E. coli. This inhibition can be relieved by adding lactose or isopropyl-β-D-thiogalactopyranoside (IPTG). lac repressor encoded by lacI
   2999..3029    -  promoter       lac promoter: promoter for the E. coli lac operon
   3044..3065    -  protein_bind   CAP binding site: CAP binding activates transcription in the presence of cAMP. E. coli catabolite activator protein
   3078..3117    -  CDS            lacI (fragment): lac repressor; lacI; The lac repressor binds to the lac operator to inhibit transcription in E. coli. This inhibition can be relieved by adding lactose or isopropyl-β-D-thiogalactopyranoside (IPTG).
   3124..3146    +  promoter       SV40 promoter (fragment): SV40 enhancer and early promoter
   3170..3305    +  rep_origin     SV40 ori: SV40 origin of replication
   3325..3459    +  polyA_signal   SV40 poly(A) signal: SV40 polyadenylation signal
   3461..3515    -  CDS            lacI (fragment): lac repressor; lacI; The lac repressor binds to the lac operator to inhibit transcription in E. coli. This inhibition can be relieved by adding lactose or isopropyl-β-D-thiogalactopyranoside (IPTG).
   3698..4286    -  rep_origin     ori: high-copy-number ColE1/pMB1/pBR322/pUC origin of replication
   4457..5317    -  CDS            AmpR: β-lactamase; bla; confers resistance to ampicillin, carbenicillin, and related antibiotics
   5318..5422    -  promoter       AmpR promoter: bla
