[The description below was written by a language model from this plasmid's Addgene catalogue record and pLannotate feature annotations shown in this document.]
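Description:
pCAGGS-mCherry is a mammalian expression plasmid built on the pCAGGS backbone, with the red fluorescent protein mCherry inserted into the cloning site by restriction cloning. It is catalogued as an empty backbone. The catalogue lists the promoter simply as CMV, but the feature table shows the full composite CAG arrangement: the human cytomegalovirus immediate-early enhancer, followed by the chicken β-actin promoter and a chimeric chicken β-actin/rabbit β-globin intron. This combination typically drives strong, constitutive expression in a wide range of mammalian cells. The short HBB fragment annotated just upstream of mCherry is probably residual rabbit β-globin exon sequence from the intron's end, not a deliberate fusion partner. The mCherry coding sequence is followed by a remnant of the multiple cloning site and the rabbit β-globin polyadenylation signal, which terminates the transcript.

For propagation in E. coli, the plasmid carries a high-copy ColE1/pUC-type origin and an ampicillin resistance gene (β-lactamase) with its own promoter. No mammalian selectable marker is present, so the plasmid suits transient transfection. An SV40 origin of replication, next to an SV40 promoter fragment and SV40 poly(A) signal, would allow episomal amplification in cells expressing SV40 large T antigen. The lac promoter/operator, CAP site and lacI fragments are leftover backbone sequences with no evident role. The sequenced record is 5,449 nt, consistent with the 4,790 bp backbone plus the mCherry insert. The record does not state a specific application. The design fits use as a constitutive red fluorescent reporter or transfection marker, and the remaining cloning sites downstream of mCherry might accept additional sequence, though the record does not say this was intended.
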