Addgene plasmid #41583: pCAGGS-mCherry
Purpose: (Empty Backbone)
Depositing lab: Phil Sharp. Depositing organization: Massachusetts Institute of Technology. Publication: In vivo structure-function analysis of human Dicer reveals directional processing of precursor miRNAs. Gurtan AM, Lu V, Bhutkar A, Sharp PA. RNA. 2012 Jun;18(6):1116-22. Epub 2012 Apr 30. 10.1261/rna.032680.112 PubMed 22546613.
Backbone
  Vector backbone: pCAGGS
  Backbone size (bp): 4790
  Modifications to backbone: mCherry inserted into cloning site.
  Vector type: Mammalian Expression
  Promoter: CMV
  Selectable markers: None
Growth in bacteria
  Bacterial resistance: Ampicillin, 100 μg/mL
  Growth temperature: 37°C
  Growth strain: Top10/P3
  Copy number: High Copy
Gene/Insert
  Cloning method: Restriction Enzyme
  Sequencing primers: 5′ Custom; 3′ Custom
Terms and licenses: Academic/Nonprofit Terms; Industry Terms: Not Available to Industry
How to cite: pCAGGS-mCherry was a gift from Phil Sharp (Addgene plasmid # 41583 ; http://n2t.net/addgene:41583 ; RRID:Addgene_41583)
