>Addgene plasmid #41583 | pCAGGS-mCherry | addgene partial sequence | sequence record 57757 | pCAG_F
GTGAGCAAGGGCGAGGAGGATAACATGGCCATCATCAAGGAGTTCATGCGCTTCAAGGTGCACATGGAGG
GCTCCGTGAACGGCCACGAGTTCGAGATCGAGGGCGAGGGCGAGGGCCGCCCCTACGAGGGCACCCAGAC
CGCCAAGCTGAAGGTGACCAAGGGTGGCCCCCTGCCCTTCGCCTGGGACATCCTGTCCCCTCAGTTCATG
TACGGCTCCAAGGCCTACGTGAAGCACCCCGCCGACATCCCCGACTACTTGAAGCTGTCCTTCCCCGAGG
GCTTCAAGTGGGAGCGCGTGATGAACTTCGAGGACGGCGGCGTGGTGACCGTGACCCAGGACTCCTCCCT
GCAGGACGGCGAGTTCATCTACAAGGTGAAGCTGCGCGGCACCAACTTCCCCTCCGACGGCCCCGTAATG
CAGAAGAAGACCATGGGCTGGGAGGCCTCCTCCGAGCGGATGTACCCCGAGGACGGCGCCCTGAAGGGCG
AGATCAAGCAGAGGCTGAAGCTGAAGGACGGCGGCCACTACGACGCTGAGGTCAAGACCACCTACAAGGC
CAAGAAGCCCGTGCAGCTGCCCGGCGCCTACAACGTCAACATCAAGTTGGACATCACCTCCCACAACGAG
GACTACACCATCGTGGAACAGTACGAACGCGCCGAGGGCCGCCACTCCACCGGCGGCATGGACGAGCTGT
ACAAGTCCGGACTCAGATCTCGATCTTTTTCCCTCTGCCAAAAATTATGGGGACATCATGAAGCCCCTTG
AGCATCTGACTTCTGGCTAATAAAGGAAATTTATTTTCATTGC
